>Addgene plasmid #214526 | AiP1713 - pAAV-AiE2405m-minBG-SYFP2-WPRE-BGHpA | addgene full sequence | sequence record 432553 | Addgene NGS Result
[71 nt withheld, positions 1-71]
T
[46 nt withheld, positions 73-118]
C
[141 nt withheld, positions 120-260]
CCTTTGACGTTGGAGTCCACGTTCTTT
[37 nt withheld, positions 288-324]
ACTCTATCTCGGGCTATTCTTTTGATTTATAAGGGATTTTGCCGATTTCGGTCTATTGGTTAAAAAATGA
GCTGATTTAACAAAAATTTAACGCGAATTTTAACAAAATATTAACGTTTACAATTTTATGGTGCACTCTC
AGTACAATCTGCTCTGATGCCGCATAGTTAAGCCAGCCCCGACACCCGCCAACACCCGCTGACGCGCCCT
GACGGGCTTGTCTGCTCCCGGCATCCGCTTACAGACAAGCTGTGACCGTCTCCGGGAGCTGCATGTGTCA
GAGGTTTTCACCGTCATCACCGAAACGCGCGAGACGAAAGGGCCTCGTGATACGCCTATTTTTATAGGTT
AATGTCATGATAATAATGGTTTCTTAGACGTCAGGTGGCACTTTTCGGGGAAATGTGCGCGGAACCCCTA
TTTGTTTATTTTTCTAAATACATTCAAATATGTATCCGCTCATGAGACAATAACCCTGATAAATGCTTCA
ATAATATTGAAAAAGGAAGAGTATGAGTATTCAACATTTCCGTGTCGCCCTTATTCCCTTTTTTGCGGCA
TTTTGCCTTCCTGTTTTTGCTCACCCAGAAACGCTGGTGAAAGTAAAAGATGCTGAAGATCAGTTGGGTG
CACGAGTGGGTTACATCGAACTGGATCTCAACAGCGGTAAGATCCTTGAGAGTTTTCGCCCCGAAGAACG
TTTTCCAATGATGAGCACTTTTAAAGTTCTGCTATGTGGCGCGGTATTATCCCGTATTGACGCCGGGCAA
GAGCAACTCGGTCGCCGCATACACTATTCTCAGAATGACTTGGTTGAGTACTCACCAGTCACAGAAAAGC
ATCTTACGGATGGCATGACAGTAAGAGAATTATGCAGTGCTGCCATAACCATGAGTGATAACACTGCGGC
CAACTTACTTCTGACAACGATCGGAGGACCGAAGGAGCTAACCGCTTTTTTGCACAACATGGGGGATCAT
GTAACTCGCCTTGATCGTTGGGAACCGGAGCTGAATGAAGCCATACCAAACGACGAGCGTGACACCACGA
TGCCTGTAGCAATGGCAACAACGTTGCGCAAACTATTAACTGGCGAACTACTTACTCTAGCTTCCCGGCA
ACAATTAATAGACTGGATGGAGGCGGATAAAGTTGCAGGACCACTTCTGCGCTCGGCCCTTCCGGCTGGC
TGGTTTATTGCTGATAAATCTGGAGCCGGTGAGCGTGGGTCTCGCGGTATCATTGCAGCACTGGGGCCAG
ATGGTAAGCCCTCCCGTATCGTAGTTATCTACACGACGGGGAGTCAGGCAACTATGGATGAACGAAATAG
ACAGATCGCTGAGATAGGTGCCTCACTGATTAAGCATTGGTAACTGTCAGACCAAGTTTACTCATATATA
CTTTAGATTGATTTAAAACTTCATTTTTAATTTAAAAGGATCTAGGTGAAGATCCTTTTTGATAATCTCA
TGACCAAAATCCCTTAACGTGAGTTTTCGTTCCACTGAGCGTCAGACCCCGTAGAAAAGATCAAAGGATC
TTCTTGAGATCCTTTTTTTCTGCGCGTAATCTGCTGCTTGCAAACAAAAAAACCACCGCTACCAGCGGTG
GTTTGTTTGCCGGATCAAGAGCTACCAACTCTTTTTCCGAAGGTAACTGGCTTCAGCAGAGCGCAGATAC
CAAATACTGTTCTTCTAGTGTAGCCGTAGTTAGGCCACCACTTCAAGAACTCTGTAGCACCGCCTACATA
CCTCGCTCTGCTAATCCTGTTACCAGTGGCTGCTGCCAGTGGCGATAAGTCGTGTCTTACCGGGTTGGAC
TCAAGACGATAGTTACCGGATAAGGCGCAGCGGTCGGGCTGAACGGGGGGTTCGTGCACACAGCCCAGCT
TGGAGCGAACGACCTACACCGAACTGAGATACCTACAGCGTGAGCTATGAGAAAGCGCCACGCTTCCCGA
AGGGAGAAAGGCGGACAGGTATCCGGTAAGCGGCAGGGTCGGAACAGGAGAGCGCACGAGGGAGCTTCCA
GGGGGAAACGCCTGGTATCTTTATAGTCCTGTCGGGTTTCGCCACCTCTGACTTGAGCGTCGATTTTTGT
GATGCTCGTCAGGGGGGCGGAGCCTATGGAAAAACGCCAGCAACGCGGCCTTTTTACGGTTCCTGGCCTT
TTGCTGGCCTTTTGCTCACATGTCCTGCAGGCAGCTGCGCGCTCGCTCGCTCACTGAGGCCGCCCGGGCG
TCGGGCGACCTTTGGTCGCCCGGCCTCAGTGAGCGAGCGAGCGCGCAGAGAGGGAGTGGCCAACTCCATC
ACTAGGGGTTCCTGCGGCCGCACGCGTTGTAAGAGTAATAATCGTGTCTTCTACCTACCTCTGCAACGTT
TAATGATCAATAGTCCAGATTCCACACTCACTTTTTAGGAGGCCCTATTCCGACAGGGACAAACGAGACA
CTGATAGGGAAAATGACTGTGACAGTTGACACCTGAAATGCACTGAGGGAAAGACAGTATGTGATTTAGA
GAAGATGAGAATGTCATAGTTGGAGGGAAATAAGATGATGTAGAACCAGGATTTGGAATAAATAATGAAA
ATATCAAAGACAAAACAAAGATGCAGAAACTGGGCAGTAAAACAGTGGTCTTCAGCTTGGAGGGGAACAT
TATTCGTGGGAAGTCCTCAATGGTACCTCGTTCAAAAGAATTTCCACAAAAGACATTCACCGATTTCAAA
GTGTGTTTGTTATGTAATAAGAACATTCTTTATCTTCCCAGGCATTTGTTGAAATAGACTCCGTGCACAA
CTCTTATGTGAAATGCATTTGAACAGAAAAAATAAAATGGACTGTGTTCTACATCTGCTTTGGAAAAGGC
TGGTGAGGAAGAAAGCTCAGAGCTCAGTAGGCACAGCAAGCAGAGGCTCGGGGACCCACACAACCACAGA
GAGGCCACTGTGCCATGAATGGGGAAGACGGGATGTGTTGGTTTATATAAATATCAAAAAAAATTTATAT
ACCCCACTTAGACTTGATCAACTGACTTGTCTCTTTAAGCCCACCTAGTTGGTGGGTAGAAGAAATGTCT
AGAACGTTATTGTCATCATCCCTTTCAATGGCATTTGACAAATGGGTGCTTCTGGGAGAGGGCAGCTGAA
CTATTTCCCTTCCATTCACCGTTGCTTTTGATGTCACCATCTGCCTTTTCATGTATTTTTATTCCTAAGG
AGGAATAAGTAAGTGATTCTTAGTCACAGAGTTAGGATCTGTGGTTTAGAAAAATGCTGAGTCCAGTCAA
ATGCGATTACGTTTGCAAACAAAGGTGCCACTAATTGTGTGCAAGACAGTCCCTTGACAAGGGGACATCT
TTCATATCATATCCACTGCCTCCACATAGCCATAAGCCTCTAGACACTGCAAGAATTTCTGACCACCAAG
CTTGCTTATCAGTGAAACTTTTGTTATACCAATGGAAAGATACGGAGCTCGGGCTGGGCATAAAAGTCAG
GGCAGAGCCATCTATTGCTTACATTTGCTTCTGGGATCCAGATCTTTCGAAGCTAGCGCTACCGGTCGCC
ACCATGGTGAGCAAGGGCGAGGAGCTGTTCACCGGGGTGGTGCCCATCCTGGTCGAGCTGGACGGCGACG
TAAACGGCCACAAGTTCAGCGTGTCCGGCGAGGGCGAGGGCGATGCCACCTACGGCAAGCTGACCCTGAA
GCTGATCTGCACCACCGGCAAGCTGCCCGTGCCCTGGCCCACCCTCGTGACCACCCTGGGCTACGGCGTG
CAGTGCTTCGCCCGCTACCCCGACCACATGAAGCAGCACGACTTCTTCAAGTCCGCCATGCCCGAAGGCT
ACGTCCAGGAGCGCACCATCTTCTTCAAGGACGACGGCAACTACAAGACCCGCGCCGAGGTGAAGTTCGA
GGGCGACACCCTGGTGAACCGCATCGAGCTGAAGGGCATCGACTTCAAGGAGGACGGCAACATCCTGGGG
CACAAGCTGGAGTACAACTACAACAGCCACAACGTCTATATCACCGCCGACAAGCAGAAGAACGGCATCA
AGGCCAACTTCAAGATCCGCCACAACATCGAGGACGGCGGCGTGCAGCTCGCCGACCACTACCAGCAGAA
CACCCCCATCGGCGACGGCCCCGTGCTGCTGCCCGACAACCACTACCTGAGCTACCAGTCCAAGCTGAGC
AAAGACCCCAACGAGAAGCGCGATCACATGGTCCTGCTGGAGTTCGTGACCGCCGCCGGGATCACTCTCG
GCATGGACGAGCTGTACAAGTAAGTCGACGGCGCGCCGCGGCCGCGAATTCGATATCATAATCAACCTCT
GGATTACAAAATTTGTGAAAGATTGACTGGTATTCTTAACTATGTTGCTCCTTTTACGCTATGTGGATAC
GCTGCTTTAATGCCTTTGTATCATGCTATTGCTTCCCGTATGGCTTTCATTTTCTCCTCCTTGTATAAAT
CCTGGTTAGTTCTTGCCACGGCGGAACTCATCGCCGCCTGCCTTGCCCGCTGCTGGACAGGGGCTCGGCT
GTTGGGCACTGACAATTCCGTGGCTCGAGAGATCTTCGACTGTGCCTTCTAGTTGCCAGCCATCTGTTGT
TTGCCCCTCCCCCGTGCCTTCCTTGACCCTGGAAGGTGCCACTCCCACTGTCCTTTCCTAATAAAATGAG
GAAATTGCATCGCATTGTCTGAGTAGGTGTCATTCTATTCTGGGGGGTGGGGTGGGGCAGGACAGCAAGG
GGGAGGATTGGGAAGACAATAGCAGGCATGAGATCTCACGTGCGGACCGAGCGGCCGCAGGAACCCCTAG
TGATGGAGTTGGCCACTCCCTCTCTGCGCGCTCGCTCGCTCACTGAGGCCGGGCGACCAAAGGTCGCCCG
ACGCCCGGGCTTTGCCCGGGCGGCCTCAGTGAGCGAGCGAGCGCGCAGCTGCCTGCAGGGGCGCCTGATG
CGGTATTTTCTCCTTACGCATCTGTGCGGTATTTCACACCGCATACGTCAAAGCAACCATAGTACGCGC
Features (pLannotate 1.2.2; 14 found; start..end, strand, type, name):
    451..500     -  misc_feature   bom (fragment): basis of mobility region from pBR322
    602..637     -  CDS            rop (fragment): Rop protein, which maintains plasmids at low copy number; rop
    732..836     +  promoter       AmpR promoter: bla
    837..1697    +  CDS            AmpR: β-lactamase; bla; confers resistance to ampicillin, carbenicillin, and related antibiotics
   1868..2456    +  rep_origin     ori: high-copy-number ColE1/pMB1/pBR322/pUC origin of replication
   2529..2556    +  repeat_region  AAV2 ITR (fragment): inverted terminal repeat of adeno-associated virus serotype 2 inverted
   2585..2612    +  repeat_region  AAV2 ITR (fragment): inverted terminal repeat of adeno-associated virus serotype 2 inverted
   3898..4614    +  CDS            SYFP2: SYFP2 is a basic (constitutively fluorescent) yellow fluorescent protein published in 2006, derived from Aequorea victoria. It is reported to be a very rapidly-maturing monomer with moderate acid sensitivity.
   4654..4811    +  misc_feature   WPRE (fragment): woodchuck hepatitis virus posttranscriptional regulatory element
   4817..4897    +  misc_feature   WPRE (fragment): woodchuck hepatitis virus posttranscriptional regulatory element
   4914..5025    +  polyA_signal   bGH poly(A) signal: bovine growth hormone polyadenylation signal
   5143..5283    +  repeat_region  AAV2 ITR: inverted terminal repeat of adeno-associated virus serotype 2 inverted
   5288..5339    -  misc_feature   bom (fragment): basis of mobility region from pBR322
   5358..450     +  rep_origin     f1 ori (across the origin) (sequence partly withheld): f1 bacteriophage origin of replication; arrow indicates direction of (+) strand synthesis
