[The description below was written by a language model from this plasmid's Addgene catalogue record and pLannotate feature annotations shown in this document.]
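Description:
AiP1713 - pAAV-AiE2405m-minBG-SYFP2-WPRE-BGHpA is an adeno-associated virus transfer plasmid built on a pAAV2 backbone and intended for packaging a recombinant AAV genome that reports enhancer activity in the brain. In bacteria it is maintained as a high-copy plasmid through a ColE1/pUC-type origin and selected with ampicillin via the β-lactamase gene and its native promoter. An f1 phage origin and short remnants of the pBR322 bom and rop regions are also present in the backbone. The sequenced record is 5,363 nt.

The payload lies between AAV2 inverted terminal repeats, which provide the cis signals for replication and encapsidation of the vector genome. The downstream ITR is annotated in full, whereas the upstream one is detected only as two short fragments. This may reflect the difficulty of sequencing and annotating these repeats, but the record does not settle the point. AiE2405m is the candidate enhancer, placed ahead of minBG, which the record lists as the promoter. In this kind of design a minimal promoter has little activity alone, so that expression depends on the enhancer. Neither element is annotated in the feature table, though an unannotated stretch between the upstream ITR and the reporter is where they would be expected. They drive SYFP2, a rapidly maturing monomeric yellow fluorescent protein derived from Aequorea victoria. The coding sequence is followed by a WPRE, annotated as two fragments, which enhances transcript stability and expression, and by the bovine growth hormone polyadenylation signal. The insert was assembled by Gibson cloning at an SgrAI site destroyed in the process.

The stated purpose is AAV-mediated transgene expression in specific populations of brain cells, with fluorescence marking them. The record does not specify which cell types AiE2405m targets.
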