Addgene plasmid #214526: AiP1713 - pAAV-AiE2405m-minBG-SYFP2-WPRE-BGHpA
Purpose: AiE2405m is an enhancer sequence, designed to drive AAV-mediated transgene expression in specific populations of brain cells
Depositing lab: Allen Institute for Brain Science & Bosiljka Tasic. Depositing organization: Allen Institute. Publication: A suite of enhancer AAVs and transgenic mouse lines for genetic access to cortical cell types. Ben-Simon Y, Hooper M, Narayan S, Daigle TL, Dwivedi D, Way SW, Oster A, Stafford DA, Mich JK, Taormina MJ, Martinez RA, Opitz-Araya X, Roth JR, Alexander JR, Allen S, Amster A, Arbuckle J, Ayala A, Baker PM, Bakken TE, Barcelli T, Barta S, Bendrick J, Bertagnolli D, Bielstein C, Bishwakarma P, Bowlus J, Boyer G, Brouner K, Casian B, Casper T, Chakka AB, Chakrabarty R, Chance RK, Chavan S, Clark M, Colbert K, Collman F, Daniel S, Departee M, DiValentin P, Donadio N, Dotson N, Egdorf T, Fliss T, Gabitto M, Garcia J, Gary A, Gasperini M, Gloe J, Goldy J, Gore BB, Graybuck L, Greisman N, Haeseleer F, Halterman C, Haradon Z, Hastings SD, Helback O, Ho W, Hockemeyer D, Huang C, Huff S, Hunker A, Johansen N, Jones D, Juneau Z, Kalmbach B, Kannan M, Khem S, Kussick E, Kutsal R, Larsen R, Lee C, Lee AY, Leibly M, Lenz GH, Li S, Liang E, Lusk N, Madigan Z, Malloy J, Malone J, McCue R, Melchor J, Mollenkopf T, Moosman S, Morin E, Newman D, Ng L, Ngo K, Omstead V, Otto S, Oyama A, Pena N, Pham T, Phillips E, Pom CA, Potekhina L, Ransford S, Ray PL, Rette D, Reynoldson C, Rimorin C, Rocha D, Ruiz A, Sanchez REA, Sawyer L, Sedeno-Cortes A, Sevigny JP, Shapovalova N, Shepard N, Shulga L, Sigler AR, Siverts L, Soliman S, Somasundaram S, Staats B, Stewart K, Szelenyi E, Tieu M, Trader C, Tran A, van Velthoven CTJ, Walker M, Wang Y, Weed N, Wirthlin M, Wood T, Wynalda B, Yao Z, Zhou T, Ariza J, Dee N, Reding M, Ronellenfitch K, Mufti S, Sunkin SM, Smith KA, Esposito L, Waters J, Thyagarajan B, Yao S, Lein ES, Zeng H, Levi BP, Ngai J, Ting JT, Tasic B. Cell. 2025 May 16:S0092-8674(25)00513-6. doi: 10.1016/j.cell.2025.05.002. PubMed 40403729.
Backbone
  Vector backbone: pAAV2
  Vector type: AAV
Growth in bacteria
  Bacterial resistance: Ampicillin, 100 μg/mL
  Growth temperature: 37°C
  Growth strain: NEB Stable
  Copy number: High Copy
Gene/Insert
  Gene/Insert name: SYFP2
  Species: Synthetic
  Promoter: minBG
  Cloning method: Gibson Cloning
Terms and licenses: Academic/Nonprofit Terms; Industry Terms: Not Available to Industry
Depositor comments: 5' Cloning Site: SgrAI (destroyed), 3' Cloning Site: SgrAI (destroyed). Please visit https://doi.org/10.1101/2024.06.10.597244 for bioRxiv preprint.
How to cite: AiP1713 - pAAV-AiE2405m-minBG-SYFP2-WPRE-BGHpA was a gift from Allen Institute for Brain Science & Bosiljka Tasic (Addgene plasmid # 214526 ; http://n2t.net/addgene:214526 ; RRID:Addgene_214526)
